Addgene plasmid #86764: myc-POMP
Purpose: N-terminal myc-tagged protein expression in mammalian cells
Depositing lab: Do-Hyung Kim. Publication: mTORC1 Coordinates Protein Synthesis and Immunoproteasome Formation via PRAS40 to Prevent Accumulation of Protein Stress. Yun YS, Kim KH, Tschida B, Sachs Z, Noble-Orcutt KE, Moriarity BS, Ai T, Ding R, Williams J, Chen L, Largaespada D, Kim DH. Mol Cell. 2016 Feb 18;61(4):625-39. doi: 10.1016/j.molcel.2016.01.013. Epub 2016 Feb 11. PubMed 26876939.
Backbone
  Vector backbone: pRK5
  Vector type: Mammalian Expression
Growth in bacteria
  Bacterial resistance: Ampicillin, 100 μg/mL
  Growth temperature: 37°C
  Growth strain: DH5alpha
  Copy number: Unknown
Gene/Insert
  Gene/Insert name: human POMP
  Species: H. sapiens (human)
  Insert size (bp): 426
  Entrez Gene: POMP (a.k.a. C13orf12, HSPC014, PNAS-110, PRAAS2, UMP1)
  Promoter: CMV
  Tag / fusion protein: myc (N terminal on insert)
  Cloning method: Unknown
  Sequencing primers: 5′ CMV-F
Terms and licenses: Academic/Nonprofit Terms; Industry Terms: Not Available to Industry
How to cite: myc-POMP was a gift from Do-Hyung Kim (Addgene plasmid # 86764 ; http://n2t.net/addgene:86764 ; RRID:Addgene_86764)
