[The description below was written by a language model from this plasmid's Addgene catalogue record and the feature table of its GenBank file.]
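Description:
myc-POMP is a 5,185 bp circular mammalian expression plasmid built on the pRK5 backbone. It produces human POMP (proteasome maturation protein, also known as UMP1) with an N-terminal myc epitope tag. In E. coli it is maintained through a high-copy ColE1/pUC-type origin and selected with ampicillin via the beta-lactamase (AmpR) gene and its own promoter. An f1 phage origin is also present, which allows single-stranded DNA production. Remnants of the lac promoter, lac operator and CAP binding site, along with M13 primer sites, come from the pUC-derived cloning backbone. The plasmid carries no mammalian drug-selection marker, so it is suited to transient transfection.

Expression is driven by the human cytomegalovirus immediate-early enhancer and promoter. Downstream of these lie an SP6 phage promoter, which could support in vitro transcription, and a region to which a synthetic-intron primer site maps. A Kozak consensus sequence then leads directly into the myc tag coding sequence. The feature table does not annotate the POMP open reading frame itself. However, the gap between the myc tag and the SV40 polyadenylation signal is large enough to hold the catalogued 426 bp insert. Downstream of the poly(A) signal, an SV40 enhancer/early promoter segment contains the SV40 origin, which permits episomal amplification in cells expressing large T antigen.

The epitope tag allows POMP to be detected or immunoprecipitated with anti-myc antibodies. The associated publication title concerns mTORC1, PRAS40 and immunoproteasome formation, which suggests use in studying proteasome assembly in mammalian cells.
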