LOCUS       Exported 5185 bp ds-DNA circular SYN 13-MAY-2021
DEFINITION  N-terminal myc-tagged protein expression in mammaiian cells.
ACCESSION   .
VERSION     .
KEYWORDS    myc-POMP
SOURCE      synthetic DNA construct
  ORGANISM  synthetic DNA construct
REFERENCE   1 (bases 1 to 5185)
  AUTHORS   Yun YS, Kim KH, Tschida B, Sachs Z, Noble-Orcutt KE, Moriarity BS,
            Ai T, Ding R, Williams J, Chen L, Largaespada D, Kim DH
  TITLE     mTORC1 Coordinates Protein Synthesis and Immunoproteasome Formation
            via PRAS40 to Prevent Accumulation of Protein Stress.
  JOURNAL   Mol Cell. 2016 Feb 18;61(4):625-39. doi:
            10.1016/j.molcel.2016.01.013. Epub 2016 Feb 11.
  PUBMED    26876939
REFERENCE   2 (bases 1 to 5185)
  AUTHORS   .
  TITLE     Direct Submission
  JOURNAL   Exported May 13, 2021 from SnapGene Server 1.1.58
            http://www.snapgene.com
FEATURES             Location/Qualifiers
     source          1..5185
                     /organism="synthetic DNA construct"
                     /mol_type="other DNA"
     enhancer        14..393
                     /label=CMV enhancer
                     /note="human cytomegalovirus immediate early enhancer"
     promoter        394..597
                     /label=CMV promoter
                     /note="human cytomegalovirus (CMV) immediate early
                     promoter"
     primer_bind     548..568
                     /label=CMV-F
                     /note="Human CMV immediate early promoter, forward primer"
     primer_bind     594..618
                     /label=LNCX
                     /note="Human CMV promoter, forward primer"
     promoter        828..846
                     /label=SP6 promoter
                     /note="promoter for bacteriophage SP6 RNA polymerase"
     primer_bind     828..845
                     /label=SP6
                     /note="SP6 promoter, forward primer"
     primer_bind     859..878
                     /label=pMT2-F
                     /note="Synthetic intron, forward primer"
     regulatory      963..972
                     /regulatory_class="other"
                     /note="vertebrate consensus sequence for strong initiation
                     of translation (Kozak, 1987)"
     CDS             972..1001
                     /codon_start=1
                     /product="Myc (human c-Myc proto-oncogene) epitope tag"
                     /label=Myc
                     /translation="EQKLISEEDL"
     regulatory      1485..1494
                     /regulatory_class="other"
                     /note="vertebrate consensus sequence for strong initiation
                     of translation (Kozak, 1987)"
     polyA_signal    1498..1632
                     /label=SV40 poly(A) signal
                     /note="SV40 polyadenylation signal"
     primer_bind     complement(1535..1554)
                     /label=SV40pA-R
                     /note="SV40 polyA, reverse primer"
     primer_bind     1589..1608
                     /label=EBV-rev
                     /note="SV40 polyA terminator, reverse primer"
     promoter        1701..2058
                     /label=SV40 promoter
                     /note="SV40 enhancer and early promoter"
     primer_bind     complement(1724..1744)
                     /label=pBABE 3'
                     /note="SV40 enhancer, reverse primer for pBABE vectors"
     rep_origin      1909..2044
                     /label=SV40 ori
                     /note="SV40 origin of replication"
     primer_bind     1971..1990
                     /label=SV40pro-F
                     /note="SV40 promoter/origin, forward primer"
     primer_bind     complement(2078..2095)
                     /label=M13 Forward
                     /note="In lacZ gene. Also called M13-F20 or M13 (-21)
                     Forward"
     primer_bind     complement(2078..2094)
                     /label=M13 fwd
                     /note="common sequencing primer, one of multiple similar
                     variants"
     primer_bind     complement(2087..2109)
                     /label=M13/pUC Forward
                     /note="In lacZ gene"
     rep_origin      2307..2762
                     /direction=RIGHT
                     /label=f1 ori
                     /note="f1 bacteriophage origin of replication; arrow
                     indicates direction of (+) strand synthesis"
     primer_bind     complement(2394..2413)
                     /label=F1ori-R
                     /note="F1 origin, reverse primer"
     primer_bind     2604..2625
                     /label=F1ori-F
                     /note="F1 origin, forward primer"
     primer_bind     complement(2779..2798)
                     /label=pRS-marker
                     /note="pRS vectors, use to sequence yeast selectable
                     marker"
     primer_bind     2898..2920
                     /label=pGEX 3'
                     /note="pGEX vectors, reverse primer"
     primer_bind     complement(2958..2976)
                     /label=pBRforEco
                     /note="pBR322 vectors, upsteam of EcoRI site, forward
                     primer"
     promoter        3044..3148
                     /gene="bla"
                     /label=AmpR promoter
     CDS             3149..4009
                     /codon_start=1
                     /gene="bla"
                     /product="beta-lactamase"
                     /label=AmpR
                     /note="confers resistance to ampicillin, carbenicillin, and
                     related antibiotics"
                     /translation="MSIQHFRVALIPFFAAFCLPVFAHPETLVKVKDAEDQLGARVGYI
                     ELDLNSGKILESFRPEERFPMMSTFKVLLCGAVLSRIDAGQEQLGRRIHYSQNDLVEYS
                     PVTEKHLTDGMTVRELCSAAITMSDNTAANLLLTTIGGPKELTAFLHNMGDHVTRLDRW
                     EPELNEAIPNDERDTTMPVAMATTLRKLLTGELLTLASRQQLIDWMEADKVAGPLLRSA
                     LPAGWFIADKSGAGERGSRGIIAALGPDGKPSRIVVIYTTGSQATMDERNRQIAEIGAS
                     LIKHW"
     primer_bind     complement(3367..3386)
                     /label=Amp-R
                     /note="Ampicillin resistance gene, reverse primer"
     rep_origin      4180..4768
                     /direction=RIGHT
                     /label=ori
                     /note="high-copy-number ColE1/pMB1/pBR322/pUC origin of
                     replication"
     primer_bind     4669..4688
                     /label=pBR322ori-F
                     /note="pBR322 origin, forward primer"
     primer_bind     4922..4939
                     /label=L4440
                     /note="L4440 vector, forward primer"
     protein_bind    5056..5077
                     /label=CAP binding site
                     /bound_moiety="E. coli catabolite activator protein"
                     /note="CAP binding activates transcription in the presence
                     of cAMP."
     promoter        5092..5122
                     /label=lac promoter
                     /note="promoter for the E. coli lac operon"
     protein_bind    5130..5146
                     /label=lac operator
                     /bound_moiety="lac repressor encoded by lacI"
                     /note="The lac repressor binds to the lac operator to
                     inhibit transcription in E. coli. This inhibition can be
                     relieved by adding lactose or
                     isopropyl-beta-D-thiogalactopyranoside (IPTG)."
     primer_bind     5135..5157
                     /label=M13/pUC Reverse
                     /note="In lacZ gene"
     primer_bind     5154..5170
                     /label=M13 rev
                     /note="common sequencing primer, one of multiple similar
                     variants"
     primer_bind     5154..5170
                     /label=M13 Reverse
                     /note="In lacZ gene. Also called M13-rev"
ORIGIN
        1 ttcgagctcg cccgacattg attattgact agttattaat agtaatcaat tacggggtca
       61 ttagttcata gcccatatat ggagttccgc gttacataac ttacggtaaa tggcccgcct
      121 ggctgaccgc ccaacgaccc ccgcccattg acgtcaataa tgacgtatgt tcccatagta
      181 acgccaatag ggactttcca ttgacgtcaa tgggtggagt atttacggta aactgcccac
      241 ttggcagtac atcaagtgta tcatatgcca agtacgcccc ctattgacgt caatgacggt
      301 aaatggcccg cctggcatta tgcccagtac atgaccttat gggactttcc tacttggcag
      361 tacatctacg tattagtcat cgctattacc atggtgatgc ggttttggca gtacatcaat
      421 gggcgtggat agcggtttga ctcacgggga tttccaagtc tccaccccat tgacgtcaat
      481 gggagtttgt tttggcacca aaatcaacgg gactttccaa aatgtcgtaa caactccgcc
      541 ccattgacgc aaatgggcgg taggcgtgta cggtgggagg tctatataag cagagctcgt
      601 ttagtgaacc gtcagatcgc ctggagacgc catccacgct gttttgacct ccatagaaga
      661 caccgggacc gatccagcct ccgcggccgg gaacggtgca ttggaacgcg gattccccgt
      721 gccaagagtg acgtaagtac cgcctataga gtctataggc ccaccccctt ggcttcgtta
      781 gaacgcggct acaattaata cataacctta tgtatcatac acatacgatt taggtgacac
      841 tatagaataa catccacttt gcctttctct ccacaggtgt ccactcccag gtccaactgc
      901 acctcggttc tatcgattga attcccgaac cgacagtcgg tctcttcacc aaggccattc
      961 gcgccaccat ggagcaaaag ctcatttctg aggaagatct caatggtggt ggtggtgggt
     1021 cgaccatgaa tgccagagga cttggatctg agctaaagga cagtattcca gttactgaac
     1081 tttcagcaag tggacctttt gaaagtcatg atcttcttcg gaaaggtttt tcttgtgtga
     1141 aaaatgaact tttgcctagt catccccttg aattatcaga aaaaaatttc cagctcaacc
     1201 aagataaaat gaatttttcc acactgagaa acattcaggg tctatttgct ccgctaaaat
     1261 tacagatgga attcaaggca gtgcagcagg ttcagcgtct tccatttctt tcaagctcaa
     1321 atctttcact ggatgttttg aggggtaatg atgagactat tggatttgag gatattctta
     1381 atgatccatc acaaagcgaa gtcatgggag agccacactt gatggtggaa tataaacttg
     1441 gtttactgta agcggccgct aagtaagtaa ggatccccag cttggccgcc atggcccaac
     1501 ttgtttattg cagcttataa tggttacaaa taaagcaata gcatcacaaa tttcacaaat
     1561 aaagcatttt tttcactgca ttctagttgt ggtttgtcca aactcatcaa tgtatcttat
     1621 catgtctgga tcgggaatta attcggcgca gcaccatggc ctgaaataac ctctgaaaga
     1681 ggaacttggt taggtacctt ctgaggcgga aagaaccagc tgtggaatgt gtgtcagtta
     1741 gggtgtggaa agtccccagg ctccccagca ggcagaagta tgcaaagcat gcatctcaat
     1801 tagtcagcaa ccaggtgtgg aaagtcccca ggctccccag caggcagaag tatgcaaagc
     1861 atgcatctca attagtcagc aaccatagtc ccgcccctaa ctccgcccat cccgccccta
     1921 actccgccca gttccgccca ttctccgccc catggctgac taattttttt tatttatgca
     1981 gaggccgagg ccgcctcggc ctctgagcta ttccagaagt agtgaggagg cttttttgga
     2041 ggcctaggct tttgcaaaaa gctgttaaca gcttggcact ggccgtcgtt ttacaacgtc
     2101 gtgactggga aaaccctggc gttacccaac ttaatcgcct tgcagcacat ccccctttcg
     2161 ccagctggcg taatagcgaa gaggcccgca ccgatcgccc ttcccaacag ttgcgcagcc
     2221 tgaatggcga atggcgcctg atgcggtatt ttctccttac gcatctgtgc ggtatttcac
     2281 accgcatann nnnnnnnnnn nnnnnnnnnn nnnnnnnnnn nnnnnnnnnn nnnnnnnnnn
     2341 nnnnnnnnnn nnnnnnnnnn nnnnnnnnnn nnnnnnnnnn nnnnnnnnnn nnnnnnnnnn
     2401 nnnnnnnnnn nnnnnnnnnn nnnnnnnnnn cnnnnnnnnn nnnnnnnnnn nnnnnnnnnn
     2461 nnnnnnnnnn nnnnnnnnnn nnnnnnnnnn nnnnnnnnnn nnnnnnnnnn nnnnnnnnnn
     2521 nnnnnnnnnn nnnnnnnnnn nnnnnnnnnn nnnnnnnnnn nnnnnnnnnn nncctttgac
     2581 gttggagtcc acgttcttta atagtggact cttgttccaa actggaacaa cactcaaccc
     2641 tatctcgggc tattcttttg atttataagg gattttgccg atttcggcct attggttaaa
     2701 aaatgagctg atttaacaaa aatttaacgc gaattttaac aaaatattaa cgtttacaat
     2761 tttatggtgc actctcagta caatctgctc tgatgccgca tagttaagcc agccccgaca
     2821 cccgccaaca cccgctgacg cgccctgacg ggcttgtctg ctcccggcat ccgcttacag
     2881 acaagctgtg accgtctccg ggagctgcat gtgtcagagg ttttcaccgt catcaccgaa
     2941 acgcgcgaga cgaaagggcc tcgtgatacg cctattttta taggttaatg tcatgataat
     3001 aatggtttct tagacgtcag gtggcacttt tcggggaaat gtgcgcggaa cccctatttg
     3061 tttatttttc taaatacatt caaatatgta tccgctcatg agacaataac cctgataaat
     3121 gcttcaataa tattgaaaaa ggaagagtat gagtattcaa catttccgtg tcgcccttat
     3181 tccctttttt gcggcatttt gccttcctgt ttttgctcac ccagaaacgc tggtgaaagt
     3241 aaaagatgct gaagatcagt tgggtgcacg agtgggttac atcgaactgg atctcaacag
     3301 cggtaagatc cttgagagtt ttcgccccga agaacgtttt ccaatgatga gcacttttaa
     3361 agttctgcta tgtggcgcgg tattatcccg tattgacgcc gggcaagagc aactcggtcg
     3421 ccgcatacac tattctcaga atgacttggt tgagtactca ccagtcacag aaaagcatct
     3481 tacggatggc atgacagtaa gagaattatg cagtgctgcc ataaccatga gtgataacac
     3541 tgcggccaac ttacttctga caacgatcgg aggaccgaag gagctaaccg cttttttgca
     3601 caacatgggg gatcatgtaa ctcgccttga tcgttgggaa ccggagctga atgaagccat
     3661 accaaacgac gagcgtgaca ccacgatgcc tgtagcaatg gcaacaacgt tgcgcaaact
     3721 attaactggc gaactactta ctctagcttc ccggcaacaa ttaatagact ggatggaggc
     3781 ggataaagtt gcaggaccac ttctgcgctc ggcccttccg gctggctggt ttattgctga
     3841 taaatctgga gccggtgagc gtgggtctcg cggtatcatt gcagcactgg ggccagatgg
     3901 taagccctcc cgtatcgtag ttatctacac gacggggagt caggcaacta tggatgaacg
     3961 aaatagacag atcgctgaga taggtgcctc actgattaag cattggtaac tgtcagacca
     4021 agtttactca tatatacttt agattgattt aaaacttcat ttttaattta aaaggatcta
     4081 ggtgaagatc ctttttgata atctcatgac caaaatccct taacgtgagt tttcgttcca
     4141 ctgagcgtca gaccccgtag aaaagatcaa aggatcttct tgagatcctt tttttctgcg
     4201 cgtaatctgc tgcttgcaaa caaaaaaacc accgctacca gcggtggttt gtttgccgga
     4261 tcaagagcta ccaactcttt ttccgaaggt aactggcttc agcagagcgc agataccaaa
     4321 tactgttctt ctagtgtagc cgtagttagg ccaccacttc aagaactctg tagcaccgcc
     4381 tacatacctc gctctgctaa tcctgttacc agtggctgct gccagtggcg ataagtcgtg
     4441 tcttaccggg ttggactcaa gacgatagtt accggataag gcgcagcggt cgggctgaac
     4501 ggggggttcg tgcacacagc ccagcttgga gcgaacgacc tacaccgaac tgagatacct
     4561 acagcgtgag ctatgagaaa gcgccacgct tcccgaaggg agaaaggcgg acaggtatcc
     4621 ggtaagcggc agggtcggaa caggagagcg cacgagggag cttccagggg gaaacgcctg
     4681 gtatctttat agtcctgtcg ggtttcgcca cctctgactt gagcgtcgat ttttgtgatg
     4741 ctcgtcaggg gggcggagcc tatggaaaaa cgccagcaac gcggcctttt tacggttcct
     4801 ggccttttgc tggccttttg ctcacatgtt ctttcctgcg ttatcccctg attctgtgga
     4861 taaccgtatt accgcctttg agtgagctga taccgctcgc cgcagccgaa cgaccgagcg
     4921 cagcgagtca gtgagcgagg aagcggaaga gcgcccaata cgcaaaccgc ctctccccgc
     4981 gcgttggccg attcattaat gcagctggca cgacaggttt cccgactgga aagcgggcag
     5041 tgagcgcaac gcaattaatg tgagttagct cactcattag gcaccccagg ctttacactt
     5101 tatgcttccg gctcgtatgt tgtgtggaat tgtgagcgga taacaatttc acacaggaaa
     5161 cagctatgac atgattacga attaa
//
