>Addgene plasmid #86764 | myc-POMP | depositor partial sequence | sequence record 169107 | insert
ATGAATGCCAGAGGACTTGGATCTGAGCTAAAGGACAGTATTCCAGTTACTGAACTTTCAGCAAGTGGAC
CTTTTGAAAGTCATGATCTTCTTCGGAAAGGTTTTTCTTGTGTGAAAAATGAACTTTTGCCTAGTCATCC
CCTTGAATTATCAGAAAAAAATTTCCAGCTCAACCAAGATAAAATGAATTTTTCCACACTGAGAAACATT
CAGGGTCTATTTGCTCCGCTAAAATTACAGATGGAATTCAAGGCAGTGCAGCAGGTTCAGCGTCTTCCAT
TTCTTTCAAGCTCAAATCTTTCACTGGATGTTTTGAGGGGTAATGATGAGACTATTGGATTTGAGGATAT
TCTTAATGATCCATCACAAAGCGAAGTCATGGGAGAGCCACACTTGATGGTGGAATATAAACTTGGTTTA
CTGTAA
